Addgene plasmid #122927: RALA V25L
Purpose: Bacterial expression of RALA V25L
Depositing lab: Greg Cooper. Depositing organization: HudsonAlpha Institute for Biotechnology. Publication: De novo mutations in the GTP/GDP-binding region of RALA, a RAS-like small GTPase, cause intellectual disability and developmental delay. Hiatt SM, Neu MB, Ramaker RC, Hardigan AA, Prokop JW, Hancarova M, Prchalova D, Havlovicova M, Prchal J, Stranecky V, Yim DKC, Powis Z, Keren B, Nava C, Mignot C, Rio M, Revah-Politi A, Hemati P, Stong N, Iglesias AD, Suchy SF, Willaert R, Wentzensen IM, Wheeler PG, Brick L, Kozenko M, Hurst ACE, Wheless JW, Lacassie Y, Myers RM, Barsh GS, Sedlacek Z, Cooper GM. PLoS Genet. 2018 Nov 30;14(11):e1007671. doi: 10.1371/journal.pgen.1007671. eCollection 2018 Nov. PGENETICS-D-18-01318 PubMed 30500825.
Backbone
  Vector backbone: pET302/NT-His
  Vector type: Bacterial Expression
Growth in bacteria
  Bacterial resistance: Ampicillin, 100 μg/mL
  Growth temperature: 37°C
  Growth strain: KRX cells
  Copy number: Low Copy
Gene/Insert
  Gene/Insert name: RALA
  Species: H. sapiens (human)
  Mutation: V25L
  Entrez Gene: RALA (a.k.a. HINCONS, RAL)
  Promoter: T7
  Tag / fusion protein: His (N terminal on backbone)
  Cloning method: Unknown
Terms and licenses: Academic/Nonprofit Terms; Industry Terms: Not Available to Industry
How to cite: RALA V25L was a gift from Greg Cooper (Addgene plasmid # 122927 ; http://n2t.net/addgene:122927 ; RRID:Addgene_122927)
