[The description below was written by a language model from this plasmid's Addgene catalogue record and pLannotate feature annotations shown in this document.]
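Description:
RALA V25L is a 6,342-nt bacterial expression plasmid built on the pET302/NT-His backbone and carrying the human RALA coding sequence with a valine-to-leucine substitution at residue 25. RALA is a RAS-like small GTPase involved in processes such as membrane trafficking, exocytosis, cell migration and proliferation. The associated publication concerns de novo variants in its GTP/GDP-binding region found in individuals with intellectual disability and developmental delay, so this construct appears to be one such variant prepared for production of recombinant protein.

Expression is driven by a T7 promoter followed immediately by a lac operator, and the plasmid carries its own lacI gene and promoter. Transcription therefore depends on a host that supplies T7 RNA polymerase, is held off by lac repressor, and is relieved by IPTG or lactose. A T7 terminator lies downstream of the insert. The catalogue lists an N-terminal His tag contributed by the backbone. The feature table shows a short fragment just upstream of the RALA open reading frame matched to a composite tag containing 6xHis, which is consistent with that histidine tag and allows metal-affinity purification. A small fragment annotated as a T7 gene 10-derived solubility tag sits between the insert and the terminator and is probably residual vector sequence.

The backbone is pBR322-like. It has a ColE1/pMB1-type origin with the rop gene and bom region, in line with the recorded low copy number, and a β-lactamase gene with its own promoter for ampicillin selection. Several tetracycline-resistance fragments are non-functional remnants. The cloning method is not recorded.
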