Features (pLannotate 1.2.2; 19 found; start..end, strand, type, name):
     73..690     +  CDS            RALA: RALA_HUMAN - Also known as RAL. Experimental evidence at protein level: Swiss-Prot protein existence level 1. Multifunctional GTPase involved in a variety of cellular processes including gene expression, cell migration, cell proliferation, oncogenic transformation and membrane trafficking. Accomplishes its multiple functions by interacting with distinct downstream effectors. Acts as a GTP sensor for GTP-dependent exocytosis of dense core vesicles. The RALA-exocyst complex regulates integrin- dependent membrane raft exocytosis and growth signaling (PubMed:20005108). Key regulator of LPAR1 signa
    700..749     +  CDS            SET1 (fragment): solubility-enhancement tag derived from T7 phage gene 10B
    757..804     +  terminator     T7 terminator: transcription terminator for bacteriophage T7 RNA polymerase
    827..931     -  CDS            TcR (fragment): tetracycline efflux protein; tet; confers resistance to tetracycline
    988..1011    -  promoter       tet promoter (fragment): E. coli promoter for tetracycline efflux protein gene
   1128..1232    +  promoter       AmpR promoter: bla
   1233..2093    +  CDS            AmpR: β-lactamase; bla; confers resistance to ampicillin, carbenicillin, and related antibiotics
   2264..2852    +  rep_origin     ori: high-copy-number ColE1/pMB1/pBR322/pUC origin of replication
   3038..3177    -  misc_feature   bom: basis of mobility region from pBR322
   3279..3470    -  CDS            rop: Rop protein, which maintains plasmids at low copy number; rop
   3487..3867    +  CDS            YPB1_ECOLX: Protein predicted: Swiss-Prot protein existence level 4. From Escherichia coli.
   4109..4733    -  CDS            TcR (fragment): tetracycline efflux protein; tet; confers resistance to tetracycline
   4748..4769    -  protein_bind   CAP binding site: CAP binding activates transcription in the presence of cAMP. E. coli catabolite activator protein
   4782..5864    -  CDS            lacI: lac repressor; lacI; The lac repressor binds to the lac operator to inhibit transcription in E. coli. This inhibition can be relieved by adding lactose or isopropyl-β-D-thiogalactopyranoside (IPTG).
   5865..5942    -  promoter       lacI promoter: lacI
   5950..6229    -  CDS            TcR (fragment): tetracycline efflux protein; tet; confers resistance to tetracycline
   6251..6269    +  promoter       T7 promoter: promoter for bacteriophage T7 RNA polymerase
   6270..6294    +  protein_bind   lac operator: The lac repressor binds to the lac operator to inhibit transcription in E. coli. This inhibition can be relieved by adding lactose or isopropyl-β-D-thiogalactopyranoside (IPTG). lac repressor encoded by lacI
   6341..17      +  CDS            capTEV™ (fragment) (across the origin): composite tag for in vivo biotinylation, TEV protease cleavage, and 6xHis tagging
>Addgene plasmid #122927 | RALA V25L | addgene full sequence | sequence record 238096 | Addgene NGS Result
CATCATCATCATCATCACGTGAATTCGCTCAGTTCCGGGCTTGTACCGCGCGGATCTCATATGGGATCCC
ACATGGCTGCAAATAAGCCCAAGGGTCAGAATTCTTTGGCTTTACACAAAGTCATCATGGTGGGCAGTGG
TGGCCTGGGCAAGTCAGCTCTGACTCTACAGTTCATGTACGATGAGTTTGTGGAGGACTATGAGCCTACC
AAAGCAGACAGCTATCGGAAGAAGGTAGTGCTAGATGGGGAGGAAGTCCAGATCGATATCTTAGATACAG
CTGGGCAGGAGGACTACGCTGCAATTAGAGACAACTACTTCCGAAGTGGGGAGGGGTTCCTCTGTGTTTT
CTCTATTACAGAAATGGAATCCTTTGCAGCTACAGCTGACTTCAGGGAGCAGATTTTAAGAGTAAAAGAA
GATGAGAATGTTCCATTTCTACTGGTTGGTAACAAATCAGATTTAGAAGATAAAAGACAGGTTTCTGTAG
AAGAGGCAAAAAACAGAGCTGAGCAGTGGAATGTTAACTACGTGGAAACATCTGCTAAAACACGAGCTAA
TGTTGACAAGGTATTTTTTGATTTAATGAGAGAAATTCGAGCGAGAAAGATGGAAGACAGCAAAGAAAAG
AATGGAAAAAAGAAGAGGAAAAGTTTAGCCAAGAGAATCAGAGAAAGATGCTGCATTTTATAAGATCCGG
CTGCTAACAAAGCCCGAAAGGAAGCTGAGTTGGCTGCTGCCACCGCTGAGCAATAACTAGCATAACCCCT
TGGGGCCTCTAAACGGGTCTTGAGGGGTTTTTTGCTGAAAGGAGGAACTATATCCGGATATCCCGCAAGA
GGCCCGGCAGTACCGGCATAACCAAGCCTATGCCTACAGCATCCAGGGTGACGGTGCCGAGGATGACGAT
GAGCGCATTGTTAGATTTCATACACGGTGCCTGACTGCGTTAGCAATTTAACTGTGATAAACTACCGCAT
TAAAGCTAGCTTATCGATGATAAGCTGTCAAACATGAGAATTAATTCTTGAAGACGAAAGGGCCTCGTGA
TACGCCTATTTTTATAGGTTAATGTCATGATAATAATGGTTTCTTAGACGTCAGGTGGCACTTTTCGGGG
AAATGTGCGCGGAACCCCTATTTGTTTATTTTTCTAAATACATTCAAATATGTATCCGCTCATGAGACAA
TAACCCTGATAAATGCTTCAATAATATTGAAAAAGGAAGAGTATGAGTATTCAACATTTCCGTGTCGCCC
TTATTCCCTTTTTTGCGGCATTTTGCCTTCCTGTTTTTGCTCACCCAGAAACGCTGGTGAAAGTAAAAGA
TGCTGAAGATCAGTTGGGTGCACGAGTGGGTTACATCGAACTGGATCTCAACAGCGGTAAGATCCTTGAG
AGTTTTCGCCCCGAAGAACGTTTTCCAATGATGAGCACTTTTAAAGTTCTGCTATGTGGCGCGGTATTAT
CCCGTGTTGACGCCGGGCAAGAGCAACTCGGTCGCCGCATACACTATTCTCAGAATGACTTGGTTGAGTA
CTCACCAGTCACAGAAAAGCATCTTACGGATGGCATGACAGTAAGAGAATTATGCAGTGCTGCCATAACC
ATGAGTGATAACACTGCGGCCAACTTACTTCTGACAACGATCGGAGGACCGAAGGAGCTAACCGCTTTTT
TGCACAACATGGGGGATCATGTAACTCGCCTTGATCGTTGGGAACCGGAGCTGAATGAAGCCATACCAAA
CGACGAGCGTGACACCACGATGCCTGCAGCAATGGCAACAACGTTGCGCAAACTATTAACTGGCGAACTA
CTTACTCTAGCTTCCCGGCAACAATTAATAGACTGGATGGAGGCGGATAAAGTTGCAGGACCACTTCTGC
GCTCGGCCCTTCCGGCTGGCTGGTTTATTGCTGATAAATCTGGAGCCGGTGAGCGTGGGTCTCGCGGTAT
CATTGCAGCACTGGGGCCAGATGGTAAGCCCTCCCGTATCGTAGTTATCTACACGACGGGGAGTCAGGCA
ACTATGGATGAACGAAATAGACAGATCGCTGAGATAGGTGCCTCACTGATTAAGCATTGGTAACTGTCAG
ACCAAGTTTACTCATATATACTTTAGATTGATTTAAAACTTCATTTTTAATTTAAAAGGATCTAGGTGAA
GATCCTTTTTGATAATCTCATGACCAAAATCCCTTAACGTGAGTTTTCGTTCCACTGAGCGTCAGACCCC
GTAGAAAAGATCAAAGGATCTTCTTGAGATCCTTTTTTTCTGCGCGTAATCTGCTGCTTGCAAACAAAAA
AACCACCGCTACCAGCGGTGGTTTGTTTGCCGGATCAAGAGCTACCAACTCTTTTTCCGAAGGTAACTGG
CTTCAGCAGAGCGCAGATACCAAATACTGTCCTTCTAGTGTAGCCGTAGTTAGGCCACCACTTCAAGAAC
TCTGTAGCACCGCCTACATACCTCGCTCTGCTAATCCTGTTACCAGTGGCTGCTGCCAGTGGCGATAAGT
CGTGTCTTACCGGGTTGGACTCAAGACGATAGTTACCGGATAAGGCGCAGCGGTCGGGCTGAACGGGGGG
TTCGTGCACACAGCCCAGCTTGGAGCGAACGACCTACACCGAACTGAGATACCTACAGCGTGAGCTATGA
GAAAGCGCCACGCTTCCCGAAGGGAGAAAGGCGGACAGGTATCCGGTAAGCGGCAGGGTCGGAACAGGAG
AGCGCACGAGGGAGCTTCCAGGGGGAAACGCCTGGTATCTTTATAGTCCTGTCGGGTTTCGCCACCTCTG
ACTTGAGCGTCGATTTTTGTGATGCTCGTCAGGGGGGCGGAGCCTATGGAAAAACGCCAGCAACGCGGCC
TTTTTACGGTTCCTGGCCTTTTGCTGGCCTTTTGCTCACATGTTCTTTCCTGCGTTATCCCCTGATTCTG
TGGATAACCGTATTACCGCCTTTGAGTGAGCTGATACCGCTCGCCGCAGCCGAACGACCGAGCGCAGCGA
GTCAGTGAGCGAGGAAGCGGAAGAGCGCCTGATGCGGTATTTTCTCCTTACGCATCTGTGCGGTATTTCA
CACCGCAATGGTGCACTCTCAGTACAATCTGCTCTGATGCCGCATAGTTAAGCCAGTATACACTCCGCTA
TCGCTACGTGACTGGGTCATGGCTGCGCCCCGACACCCGCCAACACCCGCTGACGCGCCCTGACGGGCTT
GTCTGCTCCCGGCATCCGCTTACAGACAAGCTGTGACCGTCTCCGGGAGCTGCATGTGTCAGAGGTTTTC
ACCGTCATCACCGAAACGCGCGAGGCAGCTGCGGTAAAGCTCATCAGCGTGGTCGTGAAGCGATTCACAG
ATGTCTGCCTGTTCATCCGCGTCCAGCTCGTTGAGTTTCTCCAGAAGCGTTAATGTCTGGCTTCTGATAA
AGCGGGCCATGTTAAGGGCGGTTTTTTCCTGTTTGGTCACTGATGCCTCCGTGTAAGGGGGATTTCTGTT
CATGGGGGTAATGATACCGATGAAACGAGAGAGGATGCTCACGATACGGGTTACTGATGATGAACATGCC
CGGTTACTGGAACGTTGTGAGGGTAAACAACTGGCGGTATGGATGCGGCGGGACCAGAGAAAAATCACTC
AGGGTCAATGCCAGCGCTTCGTTAATACAGATGTAGGTGTTCCACAGGGTAGCCAGCAGCATCCTGCGAT
GCAGATCCGGAACATAATGGTGCAGGGCGCTGACTTCCGCGTTTCCAGACTTTACGAAACACGGAAACCG
AAGACCATTCATGTTGTTGCTCAGGTCGCAGACGTTTTGCAGCAGCAGTCGCTTCACGTTCGCTCGCGTA
TCGGTGATTCATTCTGCTAACCAGTAAGGCAACCCCGCCAGCCTAGCCGGGTCCTCAACGACAGGAGCAC
GATCATGCGCACCCGTGGCCAGGACCCAACGCTGCCCGAGATGCGCCGCGTGCGGCTGCTGGAGATGGCG
GACGCGATGGATATGTTCTGCCAAGGGTTGGTTTGCGCATTCACAGTTCTCCGCAAGAATTGATTGGCTC
CAATTCTTGGAGTGGTGAATCCGTTAGCGAGGTGCCGCCGGCTTCCATTCAGGTCGAGGTGGCCCGGCTC
CATGCACCGCGACGCAACGCGGGGAGGCAGACAAGGTATAGGGCGGCGCCTACAATCCATGCCAACCCGT
TCCATGTGCTCGCCGAGGCGGCATAAATCGCCGTGACGATCAGCGGTCCAATGATCGAAGTTAGGCTGGT
AAGAGCCGCGAGCGATCCTTGAAGCTGTCCCTGATGGTCGTCATCTACCTGCCTGGACAGCATGGCCTGC
AACGCGGGCATCCCGATGCCGCCGGAAGCGAGAAGAATCATAATGGGGAAGGCCATCCAGCCTCGCGTCG
CGAACGCCAGCAAGACGTAGCCCAGCGCGTCGGCCGCCATGCCGGCGATAATGGCCTGCTTCTCGCCGAA
ACGTTTGGTGGCGGGACCAGTGACGAAGGCTTGAGCGAGGGCGTGCAAGATTCCGAATACCGCAAGCGAC
AGGCCGATCATCGTCGCGCTCCAGCGAAAGCGGTCCTCGCCGAAAATGACCCAGAGCGCTGCCGGCACCT
GTCCTACGAGTTGCATGATAAAGAAGACAGTCATAAGTGCGGCGACGATAGTCATGCCCCGCGCCCACCG
GAAGGAGCTGACTGGGTTGAAGGCTCTCAAGGGCATCGGTCGAGATCCCGGTGCCTAATGAGTGAGCTAA
CTTACATTAATTGCGTTGCGCTCACTGCCCGCTTTCCAGTCGGGAAACCTGTCGTGCCAGCTGCATTAAT
GAATCGGCCAACGCGCGGGGAGAGGCGGTTTGCGTATTGGGCGCCAGGGTGGTTTTTCTTTTCACCAGTG
AGACGGGCAACAGCTGATTGCCCTTCACCGCCTGGCCCTGAGAGAGTTGCAGCAAGCGGTCCACGCTGGT
TTGCCCCAGCAGGCGAAAATCCTGTTTGATGGTGGTTAACGGCGGGATATAACATGAGCTGTCTTCGGTA
TCGTCGTATCCCACTACCGAGATATCCGCACCAACGCGCAGCCCGGACTCGGTAATGGCGCGCATTGCGC
CCAGCGCCATCTGATCGTTGGCAACCAGCATCGCAGTGGGAACGATGCCCTCATTCAGCATTTGCATGGT
TTGTTGAAAACCGGACATGGCACTCCAGTCGCCTTCCCGTTCCGCTATCGGCTGAATTTGATTGCGAGTG
AGATATTTATGCCAGCCAGCCAGACGCAGACGCGCCGAGACAGAACTTAATGGGCCCGCTAACAGCGCGA
TTTGCTGGTGACCCAATGCGACCAGATGCTCCACGCCCAGTCGCGTACCGTCTTCATGGGAGAAAATAAT
ACTGTTGATGGGTGTCTGGTCAGAGACATCAAGAAATAACGCCGGAACATTAGTGCAGGCAGCTTCCACA
GCAATGGCATCCTGGTCATCCAGCGGATAGTTAATGATCAGCCCACTGACGCGTTGCGCGAGAAGATTGT
GCACCGCCGCTTTACAGGCTTCGACGCCGCTTCGTTCTACCATCGACACCACCACGCTGGCACCCAGTTG
ATCGGCGCGAGATTTAATCGCCGCGACAATTTGCGACGGCGCGTGCAGGGCCAGACTGGAGGTGGCAACG
CCAATCAGCAACGACTGTTTGCCCGCCAGTTGTTGTGCCACGCGGTTGGGAATGTAATTCAGCTCCGCCA
TCGCCGCTTCCACTTTTTCCCGCGTTTTCGCAGAAACGTGGCTGGCCTGGTTCACCACGCGGGAAACGGT
CTGATAAGAGACACCGGCATACTCTGCGACATCGTATAACGTTACTGGTTTCACATTCACCACCCTGAAT
TGACTCTCTTCCGGGCGCTATCATGCCATACCGCGAAAGGTTTTGCGCCATTCGATGGTGTCCGGGATCT
CGACGCTCTCCCTTATGCGACTCCTGCATTAGGAAGCAGCCCAGTAGTAGGTTGAGGCCGTTGAGCACCG
CCGCCGCAAGGAATGGTGCATGCAAGGAGATGGCGCCCAACAGTCCCCCGGCCACGGGGCCTGCCACCAT
ACCCACGCCGAAACAAGCGCTCATGAGCCCGAAGTGGCGAGCCCGATCTTCCCCATCGGTGATGTCGGCG
ATATAGGCGCCAGCAACCGCACCTGTGGCGCCGGTGATGCCGGCCACGATGCGTCCGGCGTAGAGGATCG
AGATCTCGATCCCGCGAAATTAATACGACTCACTATAGGGGAATTGTGAGCGGATAACAATTCCCCTCTA
GAAATAATTTTGTTTAAACTTTAAGAAGGAGATATACATATG
